>Addgene plasmid #106830 | gh168 | addgene full sequence | sequence record 244227 | Addgene NGS Result
GAGGGCCTATTTCCCATGATTCCTTCATATTTGCATATACGATACAAGGCTGTTAGAGAGATAATTGGAA
TTAATTTGACTGTAAACACAAAGATATTAGTACAAAATACGTGACGTAGAAAGTAATAATTTCTTGGGTA
GTTTGCAGTTTTAAAATTATGTTTTAAAATGGACTATCATATGCTTACCGTAACTTGAAAGTATTTCGAT
TTCTTGGCTTTATATATCTTGTGGAAAGGACGAAACACCGCTACGGAACAGGAGACCAAAGTTTTAGAGC
TAGAAATAGCAAGTTAAAATAAGGCTAGTCCGTTATCAACTTGAAAAAGTGGCACCGAGTCGGTGCTTTT
TTTGGTACCTGGAGCACAAGACTGGCCTCATGGGCCTTCCGCTCACTGCCCGCTTTCCAGTCGGGAAACC
TGTCGTGCCAGCTGCATTAACATGGTCATAGCTGTTTCCTTGCGTATTGGGCGCTCTCCGCTTCCTCGCT
CACTGACTCGCTGCGCTCGGTCGTTCGGGTAAAGCCTGGGGTGCCTAATGAGCAAAAGGCCAGCAAAAGG
CCAGGAACCGTAAAAAGGCCGCGTTGCTGGCGTTTTTCCATAGGCTCCGCCCCCCTGACGAGCATCACAA
AAATCGACGCTCAAGTCAGAGGTGGCGAAACCCGACAGGACTATAAAGATACCAGGCGTTTCCCCCTGGA
AGCTCCCTCGTGCGCTCTCCTGTTCCGACCCTGCCGCTTACCGGATACCTGTCCGCCTTTCTCCCTTCGG
GAAGCGTGGCGCTTTCTCATAGCTCACGCTGTAGGTATCTCAGTTCGGTGTAGGTCGTTCGCTCCAAGCT
GGGCTGTGTGCACGAACCCCCCGTTCAGCCCGACCGCTGCGCCTTATCCGGTAACTATCGTCTTGAGTCC
AACCCGGTAAGACACGACTTATCGCCACTGGCAGCAGCCACTGGTAACAGGATTAGCAGAGCGAGGTATG
TAGGCGGTGCTACAGAGTTCTTGAAGTGGTGGCCTAACTACGGCTACACTAGAAGAACAGTATTTGGTAT
CTGCGCTCTGCTGAAGCCAGTTACCTTCGGAAAAAGAGTTGGTAGCTCTTGATCCGGCAAACAAACCACC
GCTGGTAGCGGTGGTTTTTTTGTTTGCAAGCAGCAGATTACGCGCAGAAAAAAAGGATCTCAAGAAGATC
CTTTGATCTTTTCTACGGGGTCTGACGCTCAGTGGAACGAAAACTCACGTTAAGGGATTTTGGTCATGAG
ATTATCAAAAAGGATCTTCACCTAGATCCTTTTAAATTAAAAATGAAGTTTTAAATCAATCTAAAGTATA
TATGAGTAAACTTGGTCTGACAGTTACCAATGCTTAATCAGTGAGGCACCTATCTCAGCGATCTGTCTAT
TTCGTTCATCCATAGTTGCCTGACTCCCCGTCGTGTAGATAACTACGATACGGGAGGGCTTACCATCTGG
CCCCAGTGCTGCAATGATACCGCGAGAACCACGCTCACCGGCTCCAGATTTATCAGCAATAAACCAGCCA
GCCGGAAGGGCCGAGCGCAGAAGTGGTCCTGCAACTTTATCCGCCTCCATCCAGTCTATTAATTGTTGCC
GGGAAGCTAGAGTAAGTAGTTCGCCAGTTAATAGTTTGCGCAACGTTGTTGCCATTGCTACAGGCATCGT
GGTGTCACGCTCGTCGTTTGGTATGGCTTCATTCAGCTCCGGTTCCCAACGATCAAGGCGAGTTACATGA
TCCCCCATGTTGTGCAAAAAAGCGGTTAGCTCCTTCGGTCCTCCGATCGTTGTCAGAAGTAAGTTGGCCG
CAGTGTTATCACTCATGGTTATGGCAGCACTGCATAATTCTCTTACTGTCATGCCATCCGTAAGATGCTT
TTCTGTGACTGGTGAGTACTCAACCAAGTCATTCTGAGAATAGTGTATGCGGCGACCGAGTTGCTCTTGC
CCGGCGTCAATACGGGATAATACCGCGCCACATAGCAGAACTTTAAAAGTGCTCATCATTGGAAAACGTT
CTTCGGGGCGAAAACTCTCAAGGATCTTACCGCTGTTGAGATCCAGTTCGATGTAACCCACTCGTGCACC
CAACTGATCTTCAGCATCTTTTACTTTCACCAGCGTTTCTGGGTGAGCAAAAACAGGAAGGCAAAATGCC
GCAAAAAAGGGAATAAGGGCGACACGGAAATGTTGAATACTCATACTCTTCCTTTTTCAATATTATTGAA
GCATTTATCAGGGTTATTGTCTCATGAGCGGATACATATTTGAATGTATTTAGAAAAATAAACAAATAGG
GGTTCCGCGCACATTTCCCCGAAAAGTGCCACCTAAATTGTAAGCGTTAATATTTTGTTAAAATTCGCGT
TAAATTTTTGTTAAATCAGCTCATTTTTTAACCAATAGGCCGAAATCGGCAAAATCCCTTATAAATCAAA
AGAATAGACCGAGATAGGGTTGAGTGGCCGCTACAGGGCGCTCCCATTCGCCATTCAGGCTGCGCAACTG
TTGGGAAGGGCGTTTCGGTGCGGGCCTCTTCGCTATTACGCCAGCTGGCGAAAGGGGGATGTGCTGCAAG
GCGATTAAGTTGGGTAACGCCAGGGTTTTCCCAGTCACGACGTTGTAAAACGACGGCCAGTGAGCGCGAC
GTAATACGACTCACTATAGGGCGAATTGGCGGAAGGCCGTCAAGGCCACGTGTCTTGTCCAGAGCTCGAT
ATCGAATTAATTC
Features (pLannotate 1.2.2; 10 found; start..end, strand, type, name):
      1..241     +  promoter       U6 promoter: RNA polymerase III promoter for human U6 snRNA
    271..346     +  misc_RNA       gRNA scaffold: guide RNA scaffold for the Streptococcus pyogenes CRISPR/Cas9 system
    393..440     -  CDS            lacI (fragment): lac repressor; lacI; The lac repressor binds to the lac operator to inhibit transcription in E. coli. This inhibition can be relieved by adding lactose or isopropyl-β-D-thiogalactopyranoside (IPTG).
    477..517     -  rep_origin     RSF ori (fragment): Plasmids containing the RSF 1030 origin of replication can be propagated in E. coli cells that contain additional plasmids with compatible origins.
    595..1183    -  rep_origin     ori: high-copy-number ColE1/pMB1/pBR322/pUC origin of replication
   1354..2214    -  CDS            AmpR: β-lactamase; bla; confers resistance to ampicillin, carbenicillin, and related antibiotics
   2215..2319    -  promoter       AmpR promoter: bla
   2345..2476    -  rep_origin     M13 ori (fragment): M13 bacteriophage origin of replication; arrow indicates direction of (+) strand synthesis
   2497..2653    -  CDS            lacZα (fragment): LacZα fragment of β-galactosidase; lacZ fragment
   2662..2680    +  promoter       T7 promoter: promoter for bacteriophage T7 RNA polymerase
