[The description below was written by a language model from this plasmid's Addgene catalogue record and pLannotate feature annotations shown in this document.]
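Description:
gh168 is a small mammalian guide RNA expression plasmid built on the EPB104 backbone, carrying a single gRNA directed against human A4GNT (alpha4GnT), a glycosyltransferase gene. It belongs to a validated gRNA library designed for CRISPR/Cas9 targeting of the human glycosyltransferase genes. The sequenced plasmid is about 2.7 kb. It is maintained in E. coli at high copy through a ColE1/pUC-type origin of replication, with selection by ampicillin via a β-lactamase gene driven by its native bla promoter.

The functional cassette consists of the human U6 promoter, an RNA polymerase III promoter suited to producing short, uncapped transcripts, followed by the Streptococcus pyogenes Cas9 guide RNA scaffold. The short gap between these two annotated features is where the 20-nucleotide A4GNT-specific spacer is expected to sit, so that transcription yields a complete single guide RNA. The plasmid encodes no Cas9 and no mammalian selection marker or reporter, so the nuclease must be supplied separately, for example from a co-transfected plasmid or a Cas9-expressing cell line. The insert was introduced by restriction enzyme cloning, but the record does not state the sites used.

The remaining annotations are short fragments of lacI, an RSF origin, an M13 origin and lacZα. These appear to be remnants of the parental cloning vector rather than working elements. A T7 promoter lies just upstream of the U6 promoter and likely serves as the sequencing primer site for verifying the guide. The construct is typically used to knock out or edit A4GNT in human cells in glycosylation studies.
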