Addgene plasmid #106830: gh168
Purpose: expression of gRNA targeting A4GNT
Depositing lab: Eric-Paul Bennett. Depositing organization: University of Copenhagen. Publication: A validated gRNA library for CRISPR/Cas9 targeting of the human glycosyltransferase genome. Narimatsu Y, Joshi HJ, Zhang Y, Gomes C, Chen YH, Lorenzetti F, Furukawa S, Schjoldager K, Hansen L, Clausen H, Bennett EP, Wandall HH. Glycobiology. 2018 Jan 5. pii: 4791732. doi: 10.1093/glycob/cwx101. PubMed 29315387.
Backbone
  Vector backbone: EPB104
  Backbone manufacturer: Eric-Paul Bennett (Addgene plasmid # 68369)
  Backbone size w/o insert (bp): 2376
  Vector type: Mammalian Expression
Growth in bacteria
  Bacterial resistance: Ampicillin, 100 μg/mL
  Growth temperature: 37°C
  Growth strain: DH5alpha
  Copy number: High Copy
Gene/Insert
  Gene/Insert name: A4GNT
  gRNA/shRNA sequence: CTACGGAACAGGAGACCAAA
  Species: H. sapiens (human)
  Entrez Gene: A4GNT (a.k.a. alpha4GnT)
  Cloning method: Restriction Enzyme; 5′ cloning site unknown (unknown if destroyed); 3′ cloning site unknown (unknown if destroyed)
  Sequencing primers: 5′ T7NP
Terms and licenses: Academic/Nonprofit Terms; Industry Terms: Not Available to Industry
How to cite: gh168 was a gift from Eric-Paul Bennett (Addgene plasmid # 106830 ; http://n2t.net/addgene:106830 ; RRID:Addgene_106830)
